>Addgene plasmid #214094 | lenti-KRAS-G12C-tmpknot-epegRNA | addgene full sequence | sequence record 429363 | Addgene NGS Result
CGGCGGAACTCATCGCCGCCTGCCTTGCCCGCTGCTGGACAGGGGCTCGGCTGTTGGGCACTGACAATTC
CGTGGTGTTGTCGGGGAAATCATCGTCCTTTCCTTGGCTGCTCGCCTGTGTTGCCACCTGGATTCTGCGC
GGGACGTCCTTCTGCTACGTCCCTTCGGCCCTCAATCCAGCGGACCTTCCTTCCCGCGGCCTGCTGCCGG
CTCTGCGGCCTCTTCCGCGTCTTCGCCTTCGCCCTCAGACGAGTCGGATCTCCCTTTGGGCCGCCTCCCC
GCGTCGACTTTAAGACCAATGACTTACAAGGCAGCTGTAGATCTTAGCCACTTTTTAAAAGAAAAGGGGG
GACTGGAAGGGCTAATTCACTCCCAACGAAGACAAGATCTGCTTTTTGCTTGTACTGGGTCTCTCTGGTT
AGACCAGATCTGAGCCTGGGAGCTCTCTGGCTAACTAGGGAACCCACTGCTTAAGCCTCAATAAAGCTTG
CCTTGAGTGCTTCAAGTAGTGTGTGCCCGTCTGTTGTGTGACTCTGGTAACTAGAGATCCCTCAGACCCT
TTTAGTCAGTGTGGAAAATCTCTAGCAGTACGTATAGTAGTTCATGTCATCTTATTATTCAGTATTTATA
ACTTGCAAAGAAATGAATATCAGAGAGTGAGAGGAACTTGTTTATTGCAGCTTATAATGGTTACAAATAA
AGCAATAGCATCACAAATTTCACAAATAAAGCATTTTTTTCACTGCATTCTAGTTGTGGTTTGTCCAAAC
TCATCAATGTATCTTATCATGTCTGGCTCTAGCTATCCCGCCCCTAACTCCGCCCATCCCGCCCCTAACT
CCGCCCAGTTCCGCCCATTCTCCGCCCCATGGCTGACTAATTTTTTTTATTTATGCAGAGGCCGAGGCCG
CCTCGGCCTCTGAGCTATTCCAGAAGTAGTGAGGAGGCTTTTTTGGAGGCCTAGGGACGTACCCAATTCG
CCCTATAGTGAGTCGTATTACGCGCGCTCACTGGCCGTCGTTTTACAACGTCGTGACTGGGAAAACCCTG
GCGTTACCCAACTTAATCGCCTTGCAGCACATCCCCCTTTCGCCAGCTGGCGTAATAGCGAAGAGGCCCG
CACCGATCGCCCTTCCCAACAGTTGCGCAGCCTGAATGGCGAATGGG
[124 nt withheld, positions 1168-1291]
C
[91 nt withheld, positions 1293-1383]
A
[49 nt withheld, positions 1385-1433]
CCTTTGACGTTGGAGTCCACGTTCTTT
[37 nt withheld, positions 1461-1497]
ACCCTATCTCGGTCTATTCTTTTGATTTATAAGGGATTTTGCCGATTTCGGCCTATTGGTTAAAAAATGA
GCTGATTTAACAAAAATTTAACGCGAATTTTAACAAAATATTAACGCTTACAATTTAGGTGGCACTTTTC
GGGGAAATGTGCGCGGAACCCCTATTTGTTTATTTTTCTAAATACATTCAAATATGTATCCGCTCATGAG
ACAATAACCCTGATAAATGCTTCAATAATATTGAAAAAGGAAGAGTATGAGTATTCAACATTTCCGTGTC
GCCCTTATTCCCTTTTTTGCGGCATTTTGCCTTCCTGTTTTTGCTCACCCAGAAACGCTGGTGAAAGTAA
AAGATGCTGAAGATCAGTTGGGTGCACGAGTGGGTTACATCGAACTGGATCTCAACAGCGGTAAGATCCT
TGAGAGTTTTCGCCCCGAAGAACGTTTTCCAATGATGAGCACTTTTAAAGTTCTGCTATGTGGCGCGGTA
TTATCCCGTATTGACGCCGGGCAAGAGCAACTCGGTCGCCGCATACACTATTCTCAGAATGACTTGGTTG
AGTACTCACCAGTCACAGAAAAGCATCTTACGGATGGCATGACAGTAAGAGAATTATGCAGTGCTGCCAT
AACCATGAGTGATAACACTGCGGCCAACTTACTTCTGACAACGATCGGAGGACCGAAGGAGCTAACCGCT
TTTTTGCACAACATGGGGGATCATGTAACTCGCCTTGATCGTTGGGAACCGGAGCTGAATGAAGCCATAC
CAAACGACGAGCGTGACACCACGATGCCTGTAGCAATGGCAACAACGTTGCGCAAACTATTAACTGGCGA
ACTACTTACTCTAGCTTCCCGGCAACAATTAATAGACTGGATGGAGGCGGATAAAGTTGCAGGACCACTT
CTGCGCTCGGCCCTTCCGGCTGGCTGGTTTATTGCTGATAAATCTGGAGCCGGTGAGCGTGGGTCTCGCG
GTATCATTGCAGCACTGGGGCCAGATGGTAAGCCCTCCCGTATCGTAGTTATCTACACGACGGGGAGTCA
GGCAACTATGGATGAACGAAATAGACAGATCGCTGAGATAGGTGCCTCACTGATTAAGCATTGGTAACTG
TCAGACCAAGTTTACTCATATATACTTTAGATTGATTTAAAACTTCATTTTTAATTTAAAAGGATCTAGG
TGAAGATCCTTTTTGATAATCTCATGACCAAAATCCCTTAACGTGAGTTTTCGTTCCACTGAGCGTCAGA
CCCCGTAGAAAAGATCAAAGGATCTTCTTGAGATCCTTTTTTTCTGCGCGTAATCTGCTGCTTGCAAACA
AAAAAACCACCGCTACCAGCGGTGGTTTGTTTGCCGGATCAAGAGCTACCAACTCTTTTTCCGAAGGTAA
CTGGCTTCAGCAGAGCGCAGATACCAAATACTGTTCTTCTAGTGTAGCCGTAGTTAGGCCACCACTTCAA
GAACTCTGTAGCACCGCCTACATACCTCGCTCTGCTAATCCTGTTACCAGTGGCTGCTGCCAGTGGCGAT
AAGTCGTGTCTTACCGGGTTGGACTCAAGACGATAGTTACCGGATAAGGCGCAGCGGTCGGGCTGAACGG
GGGGTTCGTGCACACAGCCCAGCTTGGAGCGAACGACCTACACCGAACTGAGATACCTACAGCGTGAGCT
ATGAGAAAGCGCCACGCTTCCCGAAGGGAGAAAGGCGGACAGGTATCCGGTAAGCGGCAGGGTCGGAACA
GGAGAGCGCACGAGGGAGCTTCCAGGGGGAAACGCCTGGTATCTTTATAGTCCTGTCGGGTTTCGCCACC
TCTGACTTGAGCGTCGATTTTTGTGATGCTCGTCAGGGGGGCGGAGCCTATGGAAAAACGCCAGCAACGC
GGCCTTTTTACGGTTCCTGGCCTTTTGCTGGCCTTTTGCTCACATGTTCTTTCCTGCGTTATCCCCTGAT
TCTGTGGATAACCGTATTACCGCCTTTGAGTGAGCTGATACCGCTCGCCGCAGCCGAACGACCGAGCGCA
GCGAGTCAGTGAGCGAGGAAGCGGAAGAGCGCCCAATACGCAAACCGCCTCTCCCCGCGCGTTGGCCGAT
TCATTAATGCAGCTGGCACGACAGGTTTCCCGACTGGAAAGCGGGCAGTGAGCGCAACGCAATTAATGTG
AGTTAGCTCACTCATTAGGCACCCCAGGCTTTACACTTTATGCTTCCGGCTCGTATGTTGTGTGGAATTG
TGAGCGGATAACAATTTCACACAGGAAACAGCTATGACCATGATTACGCCAAGCGCGCAATTAACCCTCA
CTAAAGGGAACAAAAGCTGGAGCTGCAAGCTTAATGTAGTCTTATGCAATACTCTTGTAGTCTTGCAACA
TGGTAACGATGAGTTAGCAACATGCCTTACAAGGAGAGAAAAAGCACCGTGCATGCCGATTGGTGGAAGT
AAGGTGGTACGATCGTGCCTTATTAGGAAGGCAACAGACGGGTCTGACATGGATTGGACGAACCACTGAA
TTGCCGCATTGCAGAGATATTGTATTTAAGTGCCTAGCTCGATACATAAACGGGTCTCTCTGGTTAGACC
AGATCTGAGCCTGGGAGCTCTCTGGCTAACTAGGGAACCCACTGCTTAAGCCTCAATAAAGCTTGCCTTG
AGTGCTTCAAGTAGTGTGTGCCCGTCTGTTGTGTGACTCTGGTAACTAGAGATCCCTCAGACCCTTTTAG
TCAGTGTGGAAAATCTCTAGCAGTGGCGCCCGAACAGGGACTTGAAAGCGAAAGGGAAACCAGAGGAGCT
CTCTCGACGCAGGACTCGGCTTGCTGAAGCGCGCACGGCAAGAGGCGAGGGGCGGCGACTGGTGAGTACG
CCAAAAATTTTGACTAGCGGAGGCTAGAAGGAGAGAGATGGGTGCGAGAGCGTCAGTATTAAGCGGGGGA
GAATTAGATCGCGATGGGAAAAAATTCGGTTAAGGCCAGGGGGAAAGAAAAAATATAAATTAAAACATAT
AGTATGGGCAAGCAGGGAGCTAGAACGATTCGCAGTTAATCCTGGCCTGTTAGAAACATCAGAAGGCTGT
AGACAAATACTGGGACAGCTACAACCATCCCTTCAGACAGGATCAGAAGAACTTAGATCATTATATAATA
CAGTAGCAACCCTCTATTGTGTGCATCAAAGGATAGAGATAAAAGACACCAAGGAAGCTTTAGACAAGAT
AGAGGAAGAGCAAAACAAAAGTAAGACCACCGCACAGCAAGCGGCCGCTGATCTTCAGACCTGGAGGAGG
AGATATGAGGGACAATTGGAGAAGTGAATTATATAAATATAAAGTAGTAAAAATTGAACCATTAGGAGTA
GCACCCACCAAGGCAAAGAGAAGAGTGGTGCAGAGAGAAAAAAGAGCAGTGGGAATAGGAGCTTTGTTCC
TTGGGTTCTTGGGAGCAGCAGGAAGCACTATGGGCGCAGCGTCAATGACGCTGACGGTACAGGCCAGACA
ATTATTGTCTGGTATAGTGCAGCAGCAGAACAATTTGCTGAGGGCTATTGAGGCGCAACAGCATCTGTTG
CAACTCACAGTCTGGGGCATCAAGCAGCTCCAGGCAAGAATCCTGGCTGTGGAAAGATACCTAAAGGATC
AACAGCTCCTGGGGATTTGGGGTTGCTCTGGAAAACTCATTTGCACCACTGCTGTGCCTTGGAATGCTAG
TTGGAGTAATAAATCTCTGGAACAGATTTGGAATCACACGACCTGGATGGAGTGGGACAGAGAAATTAAC
AATTACACAAGCTTAATACACTCCTTAATTGAAGAATCGCAAAACCAGCAAGAAAAGAATGAACAAGAAT
TATTGGAATTAGATAAATGGGCAAGTTTGTGGAATTGGTTTAACATAACAAATTGGCTGTGGTATATAAA
ATTATTCATAATGATAGTAGGAGGCTTGGTAGGTTTAAGAATAGTTTTTGCTGTACTTTCTATAGTGAAT
AGAGTTAGGCAGGGATATTCACCATTATCGTTTCAGACCCACCTCCCAACCCCGAGGGGACCCAGAGAGG
GCCTATTTCCCATGATTCCTTCATATTTGCATATACGATACAAGGCTGTTAGAGAGATAATTAGAATTAA
TTTGACTGTAAACACAAAGATATTAGTACAAAATACGTGACGTAGAAAGTAATAATTTCTTGGGTAGTTT
GCAGTTTTAAAATTATGTTTTAAAATGGACTATCATATGCTTACCGTAACTTGAAAGTATTTCGATTTCT
TGGCTTTATATATCTTGTGGAAAGGACGAAACACCGCTTGTGGTAGTTGGAGCTGGGTTTTAGAGCTAGA
AATAGCAAGTTAAAATAAGGCTAGTCCGTTATCAACTTGAAAAAGTGGGACCGAGTCGGTCCTGCCTACG
CCACAAGCTCCAACTACCATCAGGAGCCCCCCCCCTGAACCCAGGATAACCCTCAAAGTCGGGGGGCTTT
TTTTAAGCTTGGGCCGCTCGAGGTACCTCTCTACATATGACATGTGAGCAAAAGGCCAGCAAAAGGCCAG
GAACCGTAAAAAGGCCGCGTTGCTGGCGTTGGATCCAAGCTTGGCGTAACTAGATCTTGAGACAAATGGC
AGTATTCATCCACAATTTTAAAAGAAAAGGGGGGATTGGGGGGTACAGTGCAGGGGAAAGAATAGTAGAC
ATAATAGCAACAGACATACAAACTAAAGAATTACAAAAACAAATTACAAAAATTCAAAATTTTCGGGTTT
ATTACAGGGACAGCAGAGATCCACTTTGGCGCCGGCTCGAGGGGGCCCGGGTGCAAAGATGGATAAAGTT
TTAAACAGAGAGGAATCTTTGCAGCTAATGGACCTTCTAGGTCTTGAAAGGAGTGGGAATTGGCTCCGGT
GCCCGTCAGTGGGCAGAGCGCACATCGCCCACAGTCCCCGAGAAGTTGGGGGGAGGGGTCGGCAATTGAT
CCGGTGCCTAGAGAAGGTGGCGCGGGGTAAACTGGGAAAGTGATGTCGTGTACTGGCTCCGCCTTTTTCC
CGAGGGTGGGGGAGAACCGTATATAAGTGCAGTAGTCGCCGTGAACGTTCTTTTTCGCAACGGGTTTGCC
GCCAGAACACAGGTAAGTGCCGTGTGTGGTTCCCGCGGGCCTGGCCTCTTTACGGGTTATGGCCCTTGCG
TGCCTTGAATTACTTCCACCTGGCTGCAGTACGTGATTCTTGATCCCGAGCTTCGGGTTGGAAGTGGGTG
GGAGAGTTCGAGGCCTTGCGCTTAAGGAGCCCCTTCGCCTCGTGCTTGAGTTGAGGCCTGGCCTGGGCGC
TGGGGCCGCCGCGTGCGAATCTGGTGGCACCTTCGCGCCTGTCTCGCTGCTTTCGATAAGTCTCTAGCCA
TTTAAAATTTTTGATGACCTGCTGCGACGCTTTTTTTCTGGCAAGATAGTCTTGTAAATGCGGGCCAAGA
TCTGCACACTGGTATTTCGGTTTTTGGGGCCGCGGGCGGCGACGGGGCCCGTGCGTCCCAGCGCACATGT
TCGGCGAGGCGGGGCCTGCGAGCGCGGCCACCGAGAATCGGACGGGGGTAGTCTCAAGCTGGCCGGCCTG
CTCTGGTGCCTGGCCTCGCGCCGCCGTGTATCGCCCCGCCCTGGGCGGCAAGGCTGGCCCGGTCGGCACC
AGTTGCGTGAGCGGAAAGATGGCCGCTTCCCGGCCCTGCTGCAGGGAGCTCAAAATGGAGGACGCGGCGC
TCGGGAGAGCGGGCGGGTGAGTCACCCACACAAAGGAAAAGGGCCTTTCCGTCCTCAGCCGTCGCTTCAT
GTGACTCCACGGAGTACCGGGCGCCGTCCAGGCACCTCGATTAGTTCTCGAGCTTTTGGAGTACGTCGTC
TTTAGGTTGGGGGGAGGGGTTTTATGCGATGGAGTTTCCCCACACTGAGTGGGTGGAGACTGAAGTTAGG
CCAGCTTGGCACTTGATGTAATTCTCCTTGGAATTTGCCCTTTTTGAGTTTGGATCTTGGTTCATTCTCA
AGCCTCAGACAGTGGTTCAAAGTTTTTTTCTTCCATTTCAGGTGTCGTGACGTACGGCCACCATGACCGA
GTACAAGCCCACGGTGCGCCTCGCCACCCGCGACGACGTCCCCAGGGCCGTACGCACCCTCGCCGCCGCG
TTCGCCGACTACCCCGCCACGCGCCACACCGTCGATCCGGACCGCCACATCGAGCGGGTCACCGAGCTGC
AAGAACTCTTCCTCACGCGCGTCGGGCTCGACATCGGCAAGGTGTGGGTCGCGGACGACGGCGCCGCCGT
GGCGGTCTGGACCACGCCGGAGAGCGTCGAAGCGGGGGCGGTGTTCGCCGAGATCGGCCCGCGCATGGCC
GAGTTGAGCGGTTCCCGGCTGGCCGCGCAGCAACAGATGGAAGGCCTCCTGGCGCCGCACCGGCCCAAGG
AGCCCGCGTGGTTCCTGGCCACCGTCGGAGTCTCGCCCGACCACCAGGGCAAGGGTCTGGGCAGCGCCGT
CGTGCTCCCCGGAGTGGAGGCGGCCGAGCGCGCCGGGGTGCCCGCCTTCCTGGAGACCTCCGCGCCCCGC
AACCTCCCCTTCTACGAGCGGCTCGGCTTCACCGTCACCGCCGACGTCGAGGTGCCCGAAGGACCGCGCA
CCTGGTGCATGACCCGCAAGCCCGGTGCCTGAACGCGTTAAGTCGACAATCAACCTCTGGATTACAAAAT
TTGTGAAAGATTGACTGGTATTCTTAACTATGTTGCTCCTTTTACGCTATGTGGATACGCTGCTTTAATG
CCTTTGTATCATGCTATTGCTTCCCGTATGGCTTTCATTTTCTCCTCCTTGTATAAATCCTGGTTGCTGT
CTCTTTATGAGGAGTTGTGGCCCGTTGTCAGGCAACGTGGCGTGGTGTGCACTGTGTTTGCTGACGCAAC
CCCCACTGGTTGGGGCATTGCCACCACCTGTCAGCTCCTTTCCGGGACTTTCGCTTTCCCCCTCCCTATT
GCCA
Features (pLannotate 1.2.2; 31 found; start..end, strand, type, name):
    333..352     +  misc_feature   cPPT/CTS (fragment): central polypurine tract and central termination sequence of HIV-1
    354..587     +  LTR            3' LTR (ΔU3): self-inactivating 3' long terminal repeat (LTR) from HIV-1
    665..786     +  polyA_signal   SV40 poly(A) signal: SV40 polyadenylation signal
    826..961     +  rep_origin     SV40 ori: SV40 origin of replication
    982..1000    -  promoter       T7 promoter: promoter for bacteriophage T7 RNA polymerase
   1008..1163    +  CDS            lacZα (fragment): LacZα fragment of β-galactosidase; lacZ fragment
   1168..1596    +  rep_origin     f1 ori (sequence partly withheld): f1 bacteriophage origin of replication; arrow indicates direction of (+) strand synthesis
   1649..1753    +  promoter       AmpR promoter: bla
   1754..2614    +  CDS            AmpR: β-lactamase; bla; confers resistance to ampicillin, carbenicillin, and related antibiotics
   2785..3373    +  rep_origin     ori: high-copy-number ColE1/pMB1/pBR322/pUC origin of replication
   3556..3648    +  CDS            lacI (fragment): lac repressor; lacI; The lac repressor binds to the lac operator to inhibit transcription in E. coli. This inhibition can be relieved by adding lactose or isopropyl-β-D-thiogalactopyranoside (IPTG).
   3661..3682    +  protein_bind   CAP binding site: CAP binding activates transcription in the presence of cAMP. E. coli catabolite activator protein
   3697..3727    +  promoter       lac promoter: promoter for the E. coli lac operon
   3735..3751    +  protein_bind   lac operator: The lac repressor binds to the lac operator to inhibit transcription in E. coli. This inhibition can be relieved by adding lactose or isopropyl-β-D-thiogalactopyranoside (IPTG). lac repressor encoded by lacI
   3796..3814    +  promoter       T3 promoter: promoter for bacteriophage T3 RNA polymerase
   3842..4068    +  promoter       RSV promoter: Rous sarcoma virus enhancer/promoter
   4069..4249    +  LTR            5' LTR (truncated): truncated 5' long terminal repeat (LTR) from HIV-1
   4296..4421    +  misc_feature   HIV-1 Ψ: packaging signal of human immunodeficiency virus type 1
   4405..4768    +  CDS            HIV-1 gag (fragment): gag protein from human immunodeficiency virus 1; gag
   4914..5147    +  misc_feature   RRE: The Rev response element (RRE) of HIV-1 allows for Rev-dependent mRNA export from the nucleus to the cytoplasm.
   5524..5550    +  CDS            Rev (fragment): human immunodeficiency virus 1 (HIV-1) Rev protein; rev; enhances nuclear export of unspliced and incompletely spliced viral mRNAs
   5554..5794    +  promoter       U6 promoter: RNA polymerase III promoter for human U6 snRNA
   5804..5823    +  CDS            K-Ras (fragment): human small GTPase proto-oncoprotein
   5824..5897    +  misc_RNA       gRNA scaffold: guide RNA scaffold for the Streptococcus pyogenes CRISPR/Cas9 system
   5900..5926    -  CDS            K-Ras (fragment): human small GTPase proto-oncoprotein
   6133..6250    +  misc_feature   cPPT/CTS: central polypurine tract and central termination sequence of HIV-1
   6316..6382    +  CDS            small t antigen (fragment): SV40 (simian virus 40) small t antigen
   6408..6619    +  promoter       EF-1α core promoter: core promoter for human elongation factor EF-1α
   6620..7558    +  intron         EF-1α intron A: intron upstream of the start codon of human EF-1α
   7580..8179    +  CDS            PuroR (fragment): puromycin N-acetyltransferase; pac from Streptomyces; confers resistance to puromycin
   8195..282     +  misc_feature   WPRE (across the origin): woodchuck hepatitis virus posttranscriptional regulatory element
