[The description below was written by a language model from this plasmid's Addgene catalogue record and pLannotate feature annotations shown in this document.]
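Description:
lenti-KRAS-G12C-tmpknot-epegRNA is a third-generation-style, self-inactivating HIV-1 lentiviral transfer plasmid (about 8.5 kb) that delivers an engineered prime editing guide RNA designed to install the KRAS G12C mutation. It is built on the lenti-tmpknot-epegRNA-puro backbone and is propagated in E. coli as a high-copy plasmid through a ColE1/pUC-type origin with ampicillin resistance (β-lactamase). An f1 origin, an SV40 origin and poly(A) signal, and remnants of the lac region with T3/T7 promoters are also present in the backbone. The viral portion comprises an RSV promoter driving a truncated 5' LTR, the Ψ packaging signal with a gag fragment, the RRE for Rev-dependent export of the genomic RNA, a cPPT/CTS, a WPRE, and a ΔU3 3' LTR, which inactivates LTR-driven transcription after integration.

The payload is a human U6 (RNA polymerase III) promoter driving the epegRNA. The annotation shows a 20-nt KRAS-matching spacer, the S. pyogenes Cas9 guide scaffold, and then a reverse-orientation KRAS-matching segment, which corresponds to the 3' extension carrying the reverse-transcription template and primer binding site that specify the edit. The "tmpknot" in the name refers to a structured 3' pseudoknot motif that protects the pegRNA extension from degradation, although the feature table does not annotate it separately. Downstream, an EF-1α promoter with its intron A expresses puromycin N-acetyltransferase, so transduced mammalian cells can be selected with puromycin. The plasmid encodes no prime editor, so that protein must be supplied separately. The associated work concerns inducible prime editing in human pluripotent stem cells.
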