Addgene plasmid #214094: lenti-KRAS-G12C-tmpknot-epegRNA
Purpose: Lentiviral vector expressing epegRNA to induce KRAS G12C mutation
Depositing lab: Ting Zhou. Depositing organization: Memorial Sloan-Kettering Cancer Center. Publication: Robust and inducible genome editing via an all-in-one prime editor in human pluripotent stem cells. Wu Y, Zhong A, Sidharta M, Kim TW, Ramirez B, Persily B, Studer L, Zhou T. Nat Commun. 2024 Dec 30;15(1):10824. doi: 10.1038/s41467-024-55104-1. PubMed 39737975.
Backbone
  Vector backbone: lenti-tmpknot-epegRNA-puro backbone
  Vector type: Mammalian Expression, Lentiviral
  Selectable markers: Puromycin
Growth in bacteria
  Bacterial resistance: Ampicillin, 100 μg/mL
  Growth temperature: 37°C
  Growth strain: NEB Stable
  Copy number: High Copy
Gene/Insert
  Gene/Insert name: KRAS G12C epegRNA
  gRNA/shRNA sequence: CTTGTGGTAGTTGGAGCTGG
  Species: Synthetic
  Promoter: hU6
  Cloning method: Ligation Independent Cloning
  Sequencing primers: 5′ LKO.1 5'
Terms and licenses: Academic/Nonprofit Terms; Industry Terms: Not Available to Industry
How to cite: lenti-KRAS-G12C-tmpknot-epegRNA was a gift from Ting Zhou (Addgene plasmid # 214094 ; http://n2t.net/addgene:214094 ; RRID:Addgene_214094)
